>Addgene plasmid #98614 | pENTR-2B-Nkx2-5 delta HD-G8 | addgene full sequence | sequence record 190110 | Addgene Assembled Sequence
CAAATAATGATTTTATTTTGACTGATAGTGACCTGTTCGTTGCAACAAATTGATAAGCAATGCTTTTTTA
TAATGCCAACTTTGTACAAAAAAGCAGGCTGGCGCCGGAACCAATTCAGTCGACTGGATCCGACCATGTT
CCCCAGCCCTGCGCTCACACCCACGCCTTTCTCAGTCAAAGACATCCTGAACCTGGAGCAGCAGCAGCGT
AGCCTGGCGTCTGGGGACCTGTCTGCGCGCCTCGAGGCCACCCTGGCCCCTGCCTCCTGCATGCTGGCCG
CCTTCAAGCCCGAGGCCTACTCTGGCCCCGAGGCGGCAGCGTCCGGCCTGGCAGAGCTGCGCGCGGAGAT
GGGCCCCGCGCCTTCGCCCCCCAAGTGCTCTCCTGCTTTCCCAGCCGCCCCCACATTTTACCCGGGAGCC
TACGGTGACCCTGACCCAGCCAAAGACCCTCGGGCGGATAAAAAAGAGCTGTGCGCGCTGCAGAAGGCAG
TGGAGCTGGACAAAGCCGAGACGGATGGCGCCGAGAGACCACGCGCACGGCGGCGACGGAAGCCACGCGG
CGGCGGCGGCGGCGGCGGCGGCACTCTGGAGCTTCTGGGGCCGCCGCCGCCGCCCGCGCGCAGGATCGCG
GTGCCCGTGCTGGTGCGCGACGGGAAGCCCTGCCTGGGGGACCCCGCGGCCTACGCTCCCGCCTACGGCG
TGGGTCTCAATGCCTATGGCTACAACGCCTACCCCTACCCCAGCTACGGCGGCGCGGCCTGCAGTCCCGG
CTACAGCTGCGCCGCCTACCCCGCTGCGCCCCCCGCCGCGCAGCCCCCCGCCGCCTCCGCCAACAGCAAC
TTCGTGAACTTTGGCGTCGGGGACTTGAACACCGTGCAGAGTCCCGGGATGCCGCAGGGCAATTCGGGCG
TCTCCACGCTGCACGGCATCCGAGCCTGGTCGCGGCCGCACTCGAGATATCTAGACCCAGCTTTCTTGTA
CAAAGTTGGCATTATAAGAAAGCATTGCTTATCAATTTGTTGCAACGAACAGGTCACTATCAGTCAAAAT
AAAATCATTATTTGCCATCCAGCTGCAGCTCTGGCCCGTGTCTCAAAATCTCTGATGTTACATTGCACAA
GATAAAAATATATCATCATGAACAATAAAACTGTCTGCTTACATAAACAGTAATACAAGGGGTGTTATGA
GCCATATTCAACGGGAAACGTCGAGGCCGCGATTAAATTCCAACATGGATGCTGATTTATATGGGTATAA
ATGGGCTCGCGATAATGTCGGGCAATCAGGTGCGACAATCTATCGCTTGTATGGGAAGCCCGATGCGCCA
GAGTTGTTTCTGAAACATGGCAAAGGTAGCGTTGCCAATGATGTTACAGATGAGATGGTCAGACTAAACT
GGCTGACGGAATTTATGCCTCTTCCGACCATCAAGCATTTTATCCGTACTCCTGATGATGCATGGTTACT
CACCACTGCGATCCCCGGAAAAACAGCATTCCAGGTATTAGAAGAATATCCTGATTCAGGTGAAAATATT
GTTGATGCGCTGGCAGTGTTCCTGCGCCGGTTGCATTCGATTCCTGTTTGTAATTGTCCTTTTAACAGCG
ATCGCGTATTTCGTCTCGCTCAGGCGCAATCACGAATGAATAACGGTTTGGTTGATGCGAGTGATTTTGA
TGACGAGCGTAATGGCTGGCCTGTTGAACAAGTCTGGAAAGAAATGCATAAACTTTTGCCATTCTCACCG
GATTCAGTCGTCACTCATGGTGATTTCTCACTTGATAACCTTATTTTTGACGAGGGGAAATTAATAGGTT
GTATTGATGTTGGACGAGTCGGAATCGCAGACCGATACCAGGATCTTGCCATCCTATGGAACTGCCTCGG
TGAGTTTTCTCCTTCATTACAGAAACGGCTTTTTCAAAAATATGGTATTGATAATCCTGATATGAATAAA
TTGCAGTTTCATTTGATGCTCGATGAGTTTTTCTAATCAGAATTGGTTAATTGGTTGTAACATTATTCAG
ATTGGGCCCCGTTCCACTGAGCGTCAGACCCCGTAGAAAAGATCAAAGGATCTTCTTGAGATCCTTTTTT
TCTGCGCGTAATCTGCTGCTTGCAAACAAAAAAACCACCGCTACCAGCGGTGGTTTGTTTGCCGGATCAA
GAGCTACCAACTCTTTTTCCGAAGGTAACTGGCTTCAGCAGAGCGCAGATACCAAATACTGTTCTTCTAG
TGTAGCCGTAGTTAGGCCACCACTTCAAGAACTCTGTAGCACCGCCTACATACCTCGCTCTGCTAATCCT
GTTACCAGTGGCTGCTGCCAGTGGCGATAAGTCGTGTCTTACCGGGTTGGACTCAAGACGATAGTTACCG
GATAAGGCGCAGCGGTCGGGCTGAACGGGGGGTTCGTGCACACAGCCCAGCTTGGAGCGAACGACCTACA
CCGAACTGAGATACCTACAGCGTGAGCTATGAGAAAGCGCCACGCTTCCCGAAGGGAGAAAGGCGGACAG
GTATCCGGTAAGCGGCAGGGTCGGAACAGGAGAGCGCACGAGGGAGCTTCCAGGGGGAAACGCCTGGTAT
CTTTATAGTCCTGTCGGGTTTCGCCACCTCTGACTTGAGCGTCGATTTTTGTGATGCTCGTCAGGGGGGC
GGAGCCTATGGAAAAACGCCAGCAACGCGGCCTTTTTACGGTTCCTGGCCTTTTGCTGGCCTTTTGCTCA
CATGTTCTTTCCTGCGTTATCCCCTGATTCTGTGGATAACCGTATTACCGCTAGCATGGATCTCGGGGAC
GTCTAACTACTAAGCGAGAGTAGGGAACTGCCAGGCATCAAATAAAACGAAAGGCTCAGTCGGAAGACTG
GGCCTTTCGTTTTATCTGTTGTTTGTCGGTGAACGCTCTCCTGAGTAGGACAAATCCGCCGGGAGCGGAT
TTGAACGTTGTGAAGCAACGGCCCGGAGGGTGGCGGGCAGGACGCCCGCCATAAACTGCCAGGCATCAAA
CTAAGCAGAAGGCCATCCTGACGGATGGCCTTTTTGCGTTTCTACAAACTCTTCCTGTTAGTTAGTTACT
TAAGCTCGGGCCC
Features (pLannotate 1.2.2; 7 found; start..end, strand, type, name):
      1..100     +  protein_bind   attL1: mutant version of attL; recombination site for the Gateway® LR reaction LR Clonase™
    136..939     +  CDS            Nkx2-5 (fragment): NKX25_MOUSE - Also known as Csx, Nkx-2.5, Nkx2e. Experimental evidence at protein level: Swiss-Prot protein existence level 1. Transcription factor required for the development of the heart and the spleen (PubMed:9584153, PubMed:19483677, PubMed:22560297). During heart development, acts as a transcriptional activator of ANF in cooperation with GATA4 (PubMed:9584153). Binds to the core DNA motif of NPPA promoter (PubMed:19483677). Together with PBX1, required for spleen development through a mechanism that involves CDKN2B repression (PubMed:22560297). From Mus musculus (Mouse).
    965..1064    -  protein_bind   attL2: mutant version of attL; recombination site for the Gateway® LR reaction LR Clonase™
   1187..1996    +  CDS            KanR: aminoglycoside phosphotransferase; aph(3')-Ia; confers resistance to kanamycin in bacteria or G418 (Geneticin®) in eukaryotes
   2086..2674    +  rep_origin     ori: high-copy-number ColE1/pMB1/pBR322/pUC origin of replication
   2842..2885    -  terminator     rrnB T1 terminator: Escherichia coli rrnB; transcription terminator T1 from the E. coli rrnB gene
   3017..3044    +  terminator     rrnB T2 terminator: transcription terminator T2 from the E. coli rrnB gene
