[The description below was written by a language model from this plasmid's Addgene catalogue record and pLannotate feature annotations shown in this document.]
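Description:
pENTR-2B-Nkx2-5 delta HD-G8 is a Gateway entry clone built on the Invitrogen pENTR 2B backbone and carrying a homeodomain-deleted version of mouse Nkx2-5. It is a small bacterial plasmid (the assembled sequence is about 3.1 kb) that replicates from a high-copy ColE1/pUC-type origin and is selected with kanamycin through the aph(3')-Ia KanR gene. The rrnB T1 and T2 transcription terminators lie upstream of the cloning region, where they limit read-through transcription from the backbone into the insert. The vector has no annotated eukaryotic or bacterial promoter driving the insert, as expected for an entry clone that is not itself meant for expression.

The insert, about 795 bp and cloned between BamHI and NotI, lies between the attL1 and attL2 recombination sites. It encodes Nkx2-5, a cardiac transcription factor required for heart and spleen development, with residues V142 to Q199 (the DNA-binding homeodomain) removed and replaced by a linker of eight glycines. The depositor notes that the coding sequence has a Kozak sequence and lacks a stop codon, so after an LR Clonase reaction into an attR-containing destination vector the open reading frame can be read through into a C-terminal tag or fusion partner supplied by that vector. The promoter, tags and host range of any resulting expression clone therefore depend on the destination vector chosen. The associated publication concerns NKX2-5 mutations that cause congenital heart disease and the genomic targets they retain, which suggests this construct serves as a homeodomain-less variant for comparison with wild-type and mutant proteins.
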