Addgene plasmid #98614: pENTR-2B-Nkx2-5 delta HD-G8
Purpose: Gateway entry vector NKX2-5 _HD
Depositing lab: Richard Harvey. Depositing organization: Victor Chang Cardiac Research Institute. Publication: NKX2-5 mutations causative for congenital heart disease retain functionality and are directed to hundreds of targets. Bouveret R, Waardenberg AJ, Schonrock N, Ramialison M, Doan T, de Jong D, Bondue A, Kaur G, Mohamed S, Fonoudi H, Chen CM, Wouters MA, Bhattacharya S, Plachta N, Dunwoodie SL, Chapman G, Blanpain C, Harvey RP. Elife. 2015 Jul 6;4. doi: 10.7554/eLife.06942. PubMed 26146939.
Backbone
  Vector backbone: pENTR 2B
  Backbone manufacturer: Invitrogen
  Backbone size w/o insert (bp): 2718
  Vector type: Entry Vector
Growth in bacteria
  Bacterial resistance: Kanamycin, 50 μg/mL
  Growth temperature: 37°C
  Growth strain: NEB Stable
  Copy number: High Copy
Gene/Insert
  Gene/Insert name: NKX2-5 _HD (alt name: NKX2-5 V142_Q199del)
  Species: M. musculus (mouse)
  Insert size (bp): 795
  Mutation: Deletion of the homeodomain. Replaced by 8 glycine residues
  Entrez Gene: Nkx2-5 (a.k.a. Csx, Nkx-2.5, Nkx2.5, tinman)
  Cloning method: Restriction Enzyme; 5′ cloning site BamHI (unknown if destroyed); 3′ cloning site NotI (unknown if destroyed)
Terms and licenses: Academic/Nonprofit Terms; Industry Terms: Not Available to Industry
Depositor comments: Insert contains Kozak sequence and no stop codon
How to cite: pENTR-2B-Nkx2-5 delta HD-G8 was a gift from Richard Harvey (Addgene plasmid # 98614 ; http://n2t.net/addgene:98614 ; RRID:Addgene_98614)
