>Addgene plasmid #98614 | pENTR-2B-Nkx2-5 delta HD-G8 | addgene partial sequence | sequence record 190109 | Addgene Partial NGS Result
GGATCGCGGTGCCCGTGCTGGTGCGCGACGGGAAGCCCTGCCTGGGGGACCCCGCGGCCTACGCTCCCGC
CTACGGCGTGGGTCTCAATGCCTATGGCTACAACGCCTACCCCTACCCCAGCTACGGCGGCGCGGCCTGC
AGTCCCGGCTACAGCTGCGCCGCCTACCCCGCTGCGCCCCCCGCCGCGCAGCCCCCCGCCGCCTCCGCCA
ACAGCAACTTCGTGAACTTTGGCGTCGGGGACTTGAACACCGTGCAGAGTCCCGGGATGCCGCAGGGCAA
TTCGGGCGTCTCCACGCTGCACGGCATCCGAGCCTGGTCGCGGCCGCACTCGAGATATCTAGACCCAGCT
TTCTTGTACAAAGTTGGCATTATAAGAAAGCATTGCTTATCAATTTGTTGCAACGAACAGGTCACTATCA
GTCAAAATAAAATCATTATTTGCCATCCAGCTGCAGCTCTGGCCCGTGTCTCAAAATCTCTGATGTTACA
TTGCACAAGATAAAAATATATCATCATGAACAATAAAACTGTCTGCTTACATAAACAGTAATACAAGGGG
TGTTATGAGCCATATTCAACGGGAAACGTCGAGGCCGCGATTAAATTCCAACATGGATGCTGATTTATAT
GGGTATAAATGGGCTCGCGATAATGTCGGGCAATCAGGTGCGACAATCTATCGCTTGTATGGGAAGCCCG
ATGCGCCAGAGTTGTTTCTGAAACATGGCAAAGGTAGCGTTGCCAATGATGTTACAGATGAGATGGTCAG
ACTAAACTGGCTGACGGAATTTATGCCTCTTCCGACCATCAAGCATTTTATCCGTACTCCTGATGATGCA
TGGTTACTCACCACTGCGATCCCCGGAAAAACAGCATTCCAGGTATTAGAAGAATATCCTGATTCAGGTG
AAAATATTGTTGATGCGCTGGCAGTGTTCCTGCGCCGGTTGCATTCGATTCCTGTTTGTAATTGTCCTTT
TAACAGCGATCGCGTATTTCGTCTCGCTCAGGCGCAATCACGAATGAATAACGGTTTGGTTGATGCGAGT
GATTTTGATGACGAGCGTAATGGCTGGCCTGTTGAACAAGTCTGGAAAGAAATGCATAAACTTTTGCCAT
TCTCACCGGATTCAGTCGTCACTCATGGTGATTTCTCACTTGATAACCTTATTTTTGACGAGGGGAAATT
AATAGGTTGTATTGATGTTGGACGAGTCGGAATCGCAGACCGATACCAGGATCTTGCCATCCTATGGAAC
TGCCTCGGTGAGTTTTCTCCTTCATTACAGAAACGGCTTTTTCAAAAATATGGTATTGATAATCCTGATA
TGAATAAATTGCAGTTTCATTTGATGCTCGATGAGTTTTTCTAATCAGAATTGGTTAATTGGTTGTAACA
TTATTCAGATTGGGCCCCGTTCCACTGAGCGTCAGACCCCGTAGAAAAGATCAAAGGATCTTCTTGAGAT
CCTTTTTTTCTGCGCGTAATCTGCTGCTTGCAAACAAAAAAACCACCGCTACCAGCGGTGGTTTGTTTGC
CGGATCAAGAGCTACCAACTCTTTTTCCGAAGGTAACTGGCTTCAGCAGAGCGCAGATACCAAATACTGT
TCTTCTAGTGTAGCCGTAGTTAGGCCACCACTTCAAGAACTCTGTAGCACCGCCTACATACCTCGCTCTG
CTAATCCTGTTACCAGTGGCTGCTGCCAGTGGCGATAAGTCGTGTCTTACCGGGTTGGACTCAAGACGAT
AGTTACCGGATAAGGCGCAGCGGTCGGGCTGAACGGGGGGTTCGTGCACACAGCCCAGCTTGGAGCGAAC
GACCTACACCGAACTGAGATACCTACAGCGTGAGCTATGAGAAAGCGCCACGCTTCCCGAAGGGAGAAAG
GCGGACAGGTATCCGGTAAGCGGCAGGGTCGGAACAGGAGAGCGCACGAGGGAGCTTCCAGGGGGAAACG
CCTGGTATCTTTATAGTCCTGTCGGGTTTCGCCACCTCTGACTTGAGCGTCGATTTTTGTGATGCTCGTC
AGGGGGGCGGAGCCTATGGAAAAACGCCAGCAACGCGGCCTTTTTACGGTTCCTGGCCTTTTGCTGGCCT
TTTGCTCACATGTTCTTTCCTGCGTTATCCCCTGATTCTGTGGATAACCGTATTACCGCTAGCATGGATC
TCGGGGACGTCTAACTACTAAGCGAGAGTAGGGAACTGCCAGGCATCAAATAAAACGAAAGGCTCAGTCG
GAAGACTGGGCCTTTCGTTTTATCTGTTGTTTGTCGGTGAACGCTCTCCTGAGTAGGACAAATCCGCCGG
GAGCGGATTTGAACGTTGTGAAGCAACGGCCCGGAGGGTGGCGGGCAGGACGCCCGCCATAAACTGCCAG
GCATCAAACTAAGCAGAAGGCCATCCTGACGGATGGCCTTTTTGCGTTTCTACAAACTCTTCCTGTTAGT
TAGTTACTTAAGCTCGGGCCCCAAATAATGATTTTATTTTGACTGATAGTGACCTGTTCGTTGCAACAAA
TTGATAAGCAATGCTTTTTTATAATGCCAACTTTGTACAAAAAAGCAGGCTGGCGCCGGAACCAATTCAG
TCGACTGGATCCGACCATGTTCCCCAGCCCTGCGCTCACACCCACGCCTTTCTCAGTCAAAGACATCCTG
AACCTGGAGCAGCAGCAGCGTAGCCTGGCGTCTGGGGACCTGTCTGCGCGCCTCGAGGCCACCCTGGCCC
CTGCCTCCTGCATGCTGGCCGCCTTCAAGCCCGAGGCCTACTCTGGCCCCGAGGCGGCAGCGTCCGGCCT
GGCAGAGCTGCGCGCGGAGATGGGCCCCGCGCCTTCGCCCCCCAAGTGCTCTCCTGCTTTCCCAGCCGCC
CCCACATTTTACCCGGGAGCCTACGGTGACCCTGACCCAGCCAAAGACCCTCGGGCGGATAAAAAAGAGC
TGTGCGCGCTGCAGAAGGCAGTGGAGCTGGACAAAGCCGAGACGGATGGCGCCGAGAGACCACGCGCACG
GCGGCGACGGAAGCCACGCGGCGGCGGCGGCGGCGGCGGCGGCACTCTGGAGCTTCTGGGGCCGCCGCCG
CCGCCCGCGCG
